Addgene plasmid #82676: p236_LTJ_sgRNAFoxp3sf/J
Purpose: sgRNA targeting murine Foxp3 scurfy. Co-expresses SpCas9-2A-EGFP.
Depositing lab: Lukas Jeker. Depositing organization: University Hospital of Basel. Publication: Highly Efficient and Versatile Plasmid-Based Gene Editing in Primary T Cells. Kornete M, Marone R, Jeker LT. J Immunol. 2018 Feb 14. pii: jimmunol.1701121. doi: 10.4049/jimmunol.1701121. PubMed 29445007.
Backbone
  Vector backbone: pX458
  Backbone manufacturer: Feng Zhang (Addgene plasmid# 48138)
  Backbone size w/o insert (bp): 9300
  Total vector size (bp): 9300
  Modifications to backbone: sgRNA cloned into the BbsI site of pX458
  Vector type: Mammalian Expression, CRISPR
  Selectable markers: EGFP
Growth in bacteria
  Bacterial resistance: Ampicillin, 100 μg/mL
  Growth temperature: 37°C
  Growth strain: DH5alpha
  Copy number: High Copy
Gene/Insert
  Gene/Insert name: sgRNA targeting Foxp3 sf/J
  gRNA/shRNA sequence: GAGAGCTCTTTTGTCCATTG
  Species: M. musculus (mouse)
  Promoter: U6
  Cloning method: Restriction Enzyme; 5′ cloning site BbsI (destroyed during cloning); 3′ cloning site BbsI (destroyed during cloning)
  Sequencing primers: 5′ U6-forward primer (ACTATCATATGCTTACCGTAAC)
Terms and licenses: Academic/Nonprofit Terms; Industry Terms: Not Available to Industry
Depositor comments: Plasmid co-expresses Cas9 from S. pyogenes with 2A-EGFP, as part of the pX458 backbone. These plasmids were previously associated with the following preprint: Highly efficient and versatile plasmid-based gene editing in primary T cells bioRxiv. 13 January 2018. doi:10.1101/247544
How to cite: p236_LTJ_sgRNAFoxp3sf/J was a gift from Lukas Jeker (Addgene plasmid # 82676 ; http://n2t.net/addgene:82676 ; RRID:Addgene_82676)
