[The description below was written by a language model from this plasmid's Addgene catalogue record and pLannotate feature annotations shown in this document.]
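Description:
p236_LTJ_sgRNAFoxp3sf/J is an all-in-one mammalian CRISPR expression plasmid of about 9.3 kb. It was made by cloning a guide sequence into the BbsI sites of the pX458 backbone, which destroyed both sites. It is propagated in E. coli as a high-copy plasmid through a ColE1/pUC-type origin and selected with ampicillin (AmpR, β-lactamase). The backbone also carries an f1 phage origin, a single annotated AAV2 ITR, and short bom and rop fragments. With only one ITR annotated, the record gives no indication that the plasmid is meant for AAV packaging. There is no drug selection marker for mammalian cells, and EGFP fluorescence is listed as the selectable marker.

The plasmid contains two expression units. In the first, a human U6 RNA polymerase III promoter drives a single guide RNA, made up of a 20-nt spacer against the scurfy (sf/J) allele of mouse Foxp3 joined to the S. pyogenes gRNA scaffold. In the second, a hybrid promoter (CMV enhancer, chicken β-actin promoter and a hybrid intron) drives S. pyogenes Cas9. The annotation software splits the Cas9 coding sequence into contiguous N- and C-terminal portions. Cas9 carries a C-terminal nucleoplasmin nuclear localization signal and is followed by EGFP and a bGH polyadenylation signal. The catalogue entry states that a 2A peptide links Cas9 to EGFP, although the feature table does not annotate it, so the two are produced as separate proteins from one transcript. Green fluorescence therefore marks cells that express the nuclease and allows them to be identified or sorted. The associated publication describes plasmid-based gene editing in primary T cells, and this construct serves to direct Cas9 cleavage to the mutant Foxp3 locus in that setting.
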