Features (pLannotate 1.2.2; 19 found; start..end, strand, type, name):
      1..241     +  promoter       U6 promoter: RNA polymerase III promoter for human U6 snRNA
    270..345     +  misc_RNA       gRNA scaffold: guide RNA scaffold for the Streptococcus pyogenes CRISPR/Cas9 system
    352..395     +  misc_RNA       gRNA scaffold (fragment): guide RNA scaffold for the Streptococcus pyogenes CRISPR/Cas9 system
    442..727     +  enhancer       CMV enhancer: human cytomegalovirus immediate early enhancer; contains an 18-bp deletion relative to the standard CMV enhancer
    729..1006    +  promoter       chicken β-actin promoter: No description available
   1007..1234    +  intron         hybrid intron: hybrid between chicken β-actin (CBA) and minute virus of mice (MMV) introns (Gray et al., 2011)
   1372..2973    +  CDS            Cas9(N): N-terminal portion of Streptococcus pyogenes Cas9 (Zetsche et al., 2015)
   2974..5472    +  CDS            Cas9(C): C-terminal portion of Streptococcus pyogenes Cas9 (Zetsche et al., 2015)
   5473..5520    +  CDS            nucleoplasmin NLS: bipartite nuclear localization signal from nucleoplasmin
   5590..6303    +  CDS            EGFP: EGFP is a basic (constitutively fluorescent) green fluorescent protein published in 1996, derived from Aequorea victoria. It is reported to be a rapidly-maturing weak dimer with moderate acid sensitivity.
   6337..6448    +  polyA_signal   bGH poly(A) signal: bovine growth hormone polyadenylation signal
   6553..6693    +  repeat_region  AAV2 ITR: inverted terminal repeat of adeno-associated virus serotype 2 inverted
   6698..6749    -  misc_feature   bom (fragment): basis of mobility region from pBR322
   6768..7223    +  rep_origin     f1 ori (sequence partly withheld): f1 bacteriophage origin of replication; arrow indicates direction of (+) strand synthesis
   7224..7273    -  misc_feature   bom (fragment): basis of mobility region from pBR322
   7375..7410    -  CDS            rop (fragment): Rop protein, which maintains plasmids at low copy number; rop
   7505..7609    +  promoter       AmpR promoter: bla
   7610..8470    +  CDS            AmpR: β-lactamase; bla; confers resistance to ampicillin, carbenicillin, and related antibiotics
   8641..9229    +  rep_origin     ori: high-copy-number ColE1/pMB1/pBR322/pUC origin of replication
>Addgene plasmid #82676 | p236_LTJ_sgRNAFoxp3sf/J | depositor full sequence | sequence record 157282 | p236_LTJ_sgRNAFoxp3sf/J sequence 9290 bps
GAGGGCCTATTTCCCATGATTCCTTCATATTTGCATATACGATACAAGGCTGTTAGAGAGATAATTGGAA
TTAATTTGACTGTAAACACAAAGATATTAGTACAAAATACGTGACGTAGAAAGTAATAATTTCTTGGGTA
GTTTGCAGTTTTAAAATTATGTTTTAAAATGGACTATCATATGCTTACCGTAACTTGAAAGTATTTCGAT
TTCTTGGCTTTATATATCTTGTGGAAAGGACGAAACACCGAGAGCTCTTTTGTCCATTGGTTTTAGAGCT
AGAAATAGCAAGTTAAAATAAGGCTAGTCCGTTATCAACTTGAAAAAGTGGCACCGAGTCGGTGCTTTTT
TGTTTTAGAGCTAGAAATAGCAAGTTAAAATAAGGCTAGTCCGTTTTTAGCGCGTGCGCCAATTCTGCAG
ACAAATGGCTCTAGAGGTACCCGTTACATAACTTACGGTAAATGGCCCGCCTGGCTGACCGCCCAACGAC
CCCCGCCCATTGACGTCAATAGTAACGCCAATAGGGACTTTCCATTGACGTCAATGGGTGGAGTATTTAC
GGTAAACTGCCCACTTGGCAGTACATCAAGTGTATCATATGCCAAGTACGCCCCCTATTGACGTCAATGA
CGGTAAATGGCCCGCCTGGCATTGTGCCCAGTACATGACCTTATGGGACTTTCCTACTTGGCAGTACATC
TACGTATTAGTCATCGCTATTACCATGGTCGAGGTGAGCCCCACGTTCTGCTTCACTCTCCCCATCTCCC
CCCCCTCCCCACCCCCAATTTTGTATTTATTTATTTTTTAATTATTTTGTGCAGCGATGGGGGCGGGGGG
GGGGGGGGGGCGCGCGCCAGGCGGGGCGGGGCGGGGCGAGGGGCGGGGCGGGGCGAGGCGGAGAGGTGCG
GCGGCAGCCAATCAGAGCGGCGCGCTCCGAAAGTTTCCTTTTATGGCGAGGCGGCGGCGGCGGCGGCCCT
ATAAAAAGCGAAGCGCGCGGCGGGCGGGAGTCGCTGCGCGCTGCCTTCGCCCCGTGCCCCGCTCCGCCGC
CGCCTCGCGCCGCCCGCCCCGGCTCTGACTGACCGCGTTACTCCCACAGGTGAGCGGGCGGGACGGCCCT
TCTCCTCCGGGCTGTAATTAGCTGAGCAAGAGGTAAGGGTTTAAGGGATGGTTGGTTGGTGGGGTATTAA
TGTTTAATTACCTGGAGCACCTGCCTGAAATCACTTTTTTTCAGGTTGGACCGGTGCCACCATGGACTAT
AAGGACCACGACGGAGACTACAAGGATCATGATATTGATTACAAAGACGATGACGATAAGATGGCCCCAA
AGAAGAAGCGGAAGGTCGGTATCCACGGAGTCCCAGCAGCCGACAAGAAGTACAGCATCGGCCTGGACAT
CGGCACCAACTCTGTGGGCTGGGCCGTGATCACCGACGAGTACAAGGTGCCCAGCAAGAAATTCAAGGTG
CTGGGCAACACCGACCGGCACAGCATCAAGAAGAACCTGATCGGAGCCCTGCTGTTCGACAGCGGCGAAA
CAGCCGAGGCCACCCGGCTGAAGAGAACCGCCAGAAGAAGATACACCAGACGGAAGAACCGGATCTGCTA
TCTGCAAGAGATCTTCAGCAACGAGATGGCCAAGGTGGACGACAGCTTCTTCCACAGACTGGAAGAGTCC
TTCCTGGTGGAAGAGGATAAGAAGCACGAGCGGCACCCCATCTTCGGCAACATCGTGGACGAGGTGGCCT
ACCACGAGAAGTACCCCACCATCTACCACCTGAGAAAGAAACTGGTGGACAGCACCGACAAGGCCGACCT
GCGGCTGATCTATCTGGCCCTGGCCCACATGATCAAGTTCCGGGGCCACTTCCTGATCGAGGGCGACCTG
AACCCCGACAACAGCGACGTGGACAAGCTGTTCATCCAGCTGGTGCAGACCTACAACCAGCTGTTCGAGG
AAAACCCCATCAACGCCAGCGGCGTGGACGCCAAGGCCATCCTGTCTGCCAGACTGAGCAAGAGCAGACG
GCTGGAAAATCTGATCGCCCAGCTGCCCGGCGAGAAGAAGAATGGCCTGTTCGGAAACCTGATTGCCCTG
AGCCTGGGCCTGACCCCCAACTTCAAGAGCAACTTCGACCTGGCCGAGGATGCCAAACTGCAGCTGAGCA
AGGACACCTACGACGACGACCTGGACAACCTGCTGGCCCAGATCGGCGACCAGTACGCCGACCTGTTTCT
GGCCGCCAAGAACCTGTCCGACGCCATCCTGCTGAGCGACATCCTGAGAGTGAACACCGAGATCACCAAG
GCCCCCCTGAGCGCCTCTATGATCAAGAGATACGACGAGCACCACCAGGACCTGACCCTGCTGAAAGCTC
TCGTGCGGCAGCAGCTGCCTGAGAAGTACAAAGAGATTTTCTTCGACCAGAGCAAGAACGGCTACGCCGG
CTACATTGACGGCGGAGCCAGCCAGGAAGAGTTCTACAAGTTCATCAAGCCCATCCTGGAAAAGATGGAC
GGCACCGAGGAACTGCTCGTGAAGCTGAACAGAGAGGACCTGCTGCGGAAGCAGCGGACCTTCGACAACG
GCAGCATCCCCCACCAGATCCACCTGGGAGAGCTGCACGCCATTCTGCGGCGGCAGGAAGATTTTTACCC
ATTCCTGAAGGACAACCGGGAAAAGATCGAGAAGATCCTGACCTTCCGCATCCCCTACTACGTGGGCCCT
CTGGCCAGGGGAAACAGCAGATTCGCCTGGATGACCAGAAAGAGCGAGGAAACCATCACCCCCTGGAACT
TCGAGGAAGTGGTGGACAAGGGCGCTTCCGCCCAGAGCTTCATCGAGCGGATGACCAACTTCGATAAGAA
CCTGCCCAACGAGAAGGTGCTGCCCAAGCACAGCCTGCTGTACGAGTACTTCACCGTGTATAACGAGCTG
ACCAAAGTGAAATACGTGACCGAGGGAATGAGAAAGCCCGCCTTCCTGAGCGGCGAGCAGAAAAAGGCCA
TCGTGGACCTGCTGTTCAAGACCAACCGGAAAGTGACCGTGAAGCAGCTGAAAGAGGACTACTTCAAGAA
AATCGAGTGCTTCGACTCCGTGGAAATCTCCGGCGTGGAAGATCGGTTCAACGCCTCCCTGGGCACATAC
CACGATCTGCTGAAAATTATCAAGGACAAGGACTTCCTGGACAATGAGGAAAACGAGGACATTCTGGAAG
ATATCGTGCTGACCCTGACACTGTTTGAGGACAGAGAGATGATCGAGGAACGGCTGAAAACCTATGCCCA
CCTGTTCGACGACAAAGTGATGAAGCAGCTGAAGCGGCGGAGATACACCGGCTGGGGCAGGCTGAGCCGG
AAGCTGATCAACGGCATCCGGGACAAGCAGTCCGGCAAGACAATCCTGGATTTCCTGAAGTCCGACGGCT
TCGCCAACAGAAACTTCATGCAGCTGATCCACGACGACAGCCTGACCTTTAAAGAGGACATCCAGAAAGC
CCAGGTGTCCGGCCAGGGCGATAGCCTGCACGAGCACATTGCCAATCTGGCCGGCAGCCCCGCCATTAAG
AAGGGCATCCTGCAGACAGTGAAGGTGGTGGACGAGCTCGTGAAAGTGATGGGCCGGCACAAGCCCGAGA
ACATCGTGATCGAAATGGCCAGAGAGAACCAGACCACCCAGAAGGGACAGAAGAACAGCCGCGAGAGAAT
GAAGCGGATCGAAGAGGGCATCAAAGAGCTGGGCAGCCAGATCCTGAAAGAACACCCCGTGGAAAACACC
CAGCTGCAGAACGAGAAGCTGTACCTGTACTACCTGCAGAATGGGCGGGATATGTACGTGGACCAGGAAC
TGGACATCAACCGGCTGTCCGACTACGATGTGGACCATATCGTGCCTCAGAGCTTTCTGAAGGACGACTC
CATCGACAACAAGGTGCTGACCAGAAGCGACAAGAACCGGGGCAAGAGCGACAACGTGCCCTCCGAAGAG
GTCGTGAAGAAGATGAAGAACTACTGGCGGCAGCTGCTGAACGCCAAGCTGATTACCCAGAGAAAGTTCG
ACAATCTGACCAAGGCCGAGAGAGGCGGCCTGAGCGAACTGGATAAGGCCGGCTTCATCAAGAGACAGCT
GGTGGAAACCCGGCAGATCACAAAGCACGTGGCACAGATCCTGGACTCCCGGATGAACACTAAGTACGAC
GAGAATGACAAGCTGATCCGGGAAGTGAAAGTGATCACCCTGAAGTCCAAGCTGGTGTCCGATTTCCGGA
AGGATTTCCAGTTTTACAAAGTGCGCGAGATCAACAACTACCACCACGCCCACGACGCCTACCTGAACGC
CGTCGTGGGAACCGCCCTGATCAAAAAGTACCCTAAGCTGGAAAGCGAGTTCGTGTACGGCGACTACAAG
GTGTACGACGTGCGGAAGATGATCGCCAAGAGCGAGCAGGAAATCGGCAAGGCTACCGCCAAGTACTTCT
TCTACAGCAACATCATGAACTTTTTCAAGACCGAGATTACCCTGGCCAACGGCGAGATCCGGAAGCGGCC
TCTGATCGAGACAAACGGCGAAACCGGGGAGATCGTGTGGGATAAGGGCCGGGATTTTGCCACCGTGCGG
AAAGTGCTGAGCATGCCCCAAGTGAATATCGTGAAAAAGACCGAGGTGCAGACAGGCGGCTTCAGCAAAG
AGTCTATCCTGCCCAAGAGGAACAGCGATAAGCTGATCGCCAGAAAGAAGGACTGGGACCCTAAGAAGTA
CGGCGGCTTCGACAGCCCCACCGTGGCCTATTCTGTGCTGGTGGTGGCCAAAGTGGAAAAGGGCAAGTCC
AAGAAACTGAAGAGTGTGAAAGAGCTGCTGGGGATCACCATCATGGAAAGAAGCAGCTTCGAGAAGAATC
CCATCGACTTTCTGGAAGCCAAGGGCTACAAAGAAGTGAAAAAGGACCTGATCATCAAGCTGCCTAAGTA
CTCCCTGTTCGAGCTGGAAAACGGCCGGAAGAGAATGCTGGCCTCTGCCGGCGAACTGCAGAAGGGAAAC
GAACTGGCCCTGCCCTCCAAATATGTGAACTTCCTGTACCTGGCCAGCCACTATGAGAAGCTGAAGGGCT
CCCCCGAGGATAATGAGCAGAAACAGCTGTTTGTGGAACAGCACAAGCACTACCTGGACGAGATCATCGA
GCAGATCAGCGAGTTCTCCAAGAGAGTGATCCTGGCCGACGCTAATCTGGACAAAGTGCTGTCCGCCTAC
AACAAGCACCGGGATAAGCCCATCAGAGAGCAGGCCGAGAATATCATCCACCTGTTTACCCTGACCAATC
TGGGAGCCCCTGCCGCCTTCAAGTACTTTGACACCACCATCGACCGGAAGAGGTACACCAGCACCAAAGA
GGTGCTGGACGCCACCCTGATCCACCAGAGCATCACCGGCCTGTACGAGACACGGATCGACCTGTCTCAG
CTGGGAGGCGACAAAAGGCCGGCGGCCACGAAAAAGGCCGGCCAGGCAAAAAAGAAAAAGGAATTCGGCA
GTGGAGAGGGCAGAGGAAGTCTGCTAACATGCGGTGACGTCGAGGAGAATCCTGGCCCAGTGAGCAAGGG
CGAGGAGCTGTTCACCGGGGTGGTGCCCATCCTGGTCGAGCTGGACGGCGACGTAAACGGCCACAAGTTC
AGCGTGTCCGGCGAGGGCGAGGGCGATGCCACCTACGGCAAGCTGACCCTGAAGTTCATCTGCACCACCG
GCAAGCTGCCCGTGCCCTGGCCCACCCTCGTGACCACCCTGACCTACGGCGTGCAGTGCTTCAGCCGCTA
CCCCGACCACATGAAGCAGCACGACTTCTTCAAGTCCGCCATGCCCGAAGGCTACGTCCAGGAGCGCACC
ATCTTCTTCAAGGACGACGGCAACTACAAGACCCGCGCCGAGGTGAAGTTCGAGGGCGACACCCTGGTGA
ACCGCATCGAGCTGAAGGGCATCGACTTCAAGGAGGACGGCAACATCCTGGGGCACAAGCTGGAGTACAA
CTACAACAGCCACAACGTCTATATCATGGCCGACAAGCAGAAGAACGGCATCAAGGTGAACTTCAAGATC
CGCCACAACATCGAGGACGGCAGCGTGCAGCTCGCCGACCACTACCAGCAGAACACCCCCATCGGCGACG
GCCCCGTGCTGCTGCCCGACAACCACTACCTGAGCACCCAGTCCGCCCTGAGCAAAGACCCCAACGAGAA
GCGCGATCACATGGTCCTGCTGGAGTTCGTGACCGCCGCCGGGATCACTCTCGGCATGGACGAGCTGTAC
AAGGAATTCTAACTAGAGCTCGCTGATCAGCCTCGACTGTGCCTTCTAGTTGCCAGCCATCTGTTGTTTG
CCCCTCCCCCGTGCCTTCCTTGACCCTGGAAGGTGCCACTCCCACTGTCCTTTCCTAATAAAATGAGGAA
ATTGCATCGCATTGTCTGAGTAGGTGTCATTCTATTCTGGGGGGTGGGGTGGGGCAGGACAGCAAGGGGG
AGGATTGGGAAGAGAATAGCAGGCATGCTGGGGAGCGGCCGCAGGAACCCCTAGTGATGGAGTTGGCCAC
TCCCTCTCTGCGCGCTCGCTCGCTCACTGAGGCCGGGCGACCAAAGGTCGCCCGACGCCCGGGCTTTGCC
CGGGCGGCCTCAGTGAGCGAGCGAGCGCGCAGCTGCCTGCAGGGGCGCCTGATGCGGTATTTTCTCCTTA
CGCATCTGTGCGGTATTTCACACCGCATA
[95 nt withheld, positions 6750-6844]
T
[46 nt withheld, positions 6846-6891]
C
[141 nt withheld, positions 6893-7033]
CCTTTGACGTTGGAGTCCACGTTCTTT
[37 nt withheld, positions 7061-7097]
ACTCTATCTCGGGCTATTCTTTTGATTTATAAGGGATTTTGCCGATTTCGGTCTATTGGTTAAAAAATGA
GCTGATTTAACAAAAATTTAACGCGAATTTTAACAAAATATTAACGTTTACAATTTTATGGTGCACTCTC
AGTACAATCTGCTCTGATGCCGCATAGTTAAGCCAGCCCCGACACCCGCCAACACCCGCTGACGCGCCCT
GACGGGCTTGTCTGCTCCCGGCATCCGCTTACAGACAAGCTGTGACCGTCTCCGGGAGCTGCATGTGTCA
GAGGTTTTCACCGTCATCACCGAAACGCGCGAGACGAAAGGGCCTCGTGATACGCCTATTTTTATAGGTT
AATGTCATGATAATAATGGTTTCTTAGACGTCAGGTGGCACTTTTCGGGGAAATGTGCGCGGAACCCCTA
TTTGTTTATTTTTCTAAATACATTCAAATATGTATCCGCTCATGAGACAATAACCCTGATAAATGCTTCA
ATAATATTGAAAAAGGAAGAGTATGAGTATTCAACATTTCCGTGTCGCCCTTATTCCCTTTTTTGCGGCA
TTTTGCCTTCCTGTTTTTGCTCACCCAGAAACGCTGGTGAAAGTAAAAGATGCTGAAGATCAGTTGGGTG
CACGAGTGGGTTACATCGAACTGGATCTCAACAGCGGTAAGATCCTTGAGAGTTTTCGCCCCGAAGAACG
TTTTCCAATGATGAGCACTTTTAAAGTTCTGCTATGTGGCGCGGTATTATCCCGTATTGACGCCGGGCAA
GAGCAACTCGGTCGCCGCATACACTATTCTCAGAATGACTTGGTTGAGTACTCACCAGTCACAGAAAAGC
ATCTTACGGATGGCATGACAGTAAGAGAATTATGCAGTGCTGCCATAACCATGAGTGATAACACTGCGGC
CAACTTACTTCTGACAACGATCGGAGGACCGAAGGAGCTAACCGCTTTTTTGCACAACATGGGGGATCAT
GTAACTCGCCTTGATCGTTGGGAACCGGAGCTGAATGAAGCCATACCAAACGACGAGCGTGACACCACGA
TGCCTGTAGCAATGGCAACAACGTTGCGCAAACTATTAACTGGCGAACTACTTACTCTAGCTTCCCGGCA
ACAATTAATAGACTGGATGGAGGCGGATAAAGTTGCAGGACCACTTCTGCGCTCGGCCCTTCCGGCTGGC
TGGTTTATTGCTGATAAATCTGGAGCCGGTGAGCGTGGAAGCCGCGGTATCATTGCAGCACTGGGGCCAG
ATGGTAAGCCCTCCCGTATCGTAGTTATCTACACGACGGGGAGTCAGGCAACTATGGATGAACGAAATAG
ACAGATCGCTGAGATAGGTGCCTCACTGATTAAGCATTGGTAACTGTCAGACCAAGTTTACTCATATATA
CTTTAGATTGATTTAAAACTTCATTTTTAATTTAAAAGGATCTAGGTGAAGATCCTTTTTGATAATCTCA
TGACCAAAATCCCTTAACGTGAGTTTTCGTTCCACTGAGCGTCAGACCCCGTAGAAAAGATCAAAGGATC
TTCTTGAGATCCTTTTTTTCTGCGCGTAATCTGCTGCTTGCAAACAAAAAAACCACCGCTACCAGCGGTG
GTTTGTTTGCCGGATCAAGAGCTACCAACTCTTTTTCCGAAGGTAACTGGCTTCAGCAGAGCGCAGATAC
CAAATACTGTTCTTCTAGTGTAGCCGTAGTTAGGCCACCACTTCAAGAACTCTGTAGCACCGCCTACATA
CCTCGCTCTGCTAATCCTGTTACCAGTGGCTGCTGCCAGTGGCGATAAGTCGTGTCTTACCGGGTTGGAC
TCAAGACGATAGTTACCGGATAAGGCGCAGCGGTCGGGCTGAACGGGGGGTTCGTGCACACAGCCCAGCT
TGGAGCGAACGACCTACACCGAACTGAGATACCTACAGCGTGAGCTATGAGAAAGCGCCACGCTTCCCGA
AGGGAGAAAGGCGGACAGGTATCCGGTAAGCGGCAGGGTCGGAACAGGAGAGCGCACGAGGGAGCTTCCA
GGGGGAAACGCCTGGTATCTTTATAGTCCTGTCGGGTTTCGCCACCTCTGACTTGAGCGTCGATTTTTGT
GATGCTCGTCAGGGGGGCGGAGCCTATGGAAAAACGCCAGCAACGCGGCCTTTTTACGGTTCCTGGCCTT
TTGCTGGCCTTTTGCTCACATGT
