>Addgene plasmid #82676 | p236_LTJ_sgRNAFoxp3sf/J | depositor partial sequence | sequence record 157281 | U6-forward primer (ACTATCATATGCTTACCGTAAC)
CGAAACACCGAGAGCTCTTTTGTCCATTGGTTTTAGAGCTAGAAATAGCAAGTTAAAATAAGGCTAGTCC
GTTATCAACTTGAAAAAGTGGCACCGAGTCGGTGCTTTTTTGTTTTAGAGCTAGAAATAGCAAGTTAAAA
TAAGGCTAGTCCGTTTTTAGCGCGTGCGCCAATTCTGCAGACAAATGGCTCTAGAGGTACCCGTTACATA
ACTTACGGTAAATGGCCCGCCTGGCTGACCGCCCAACGACCCCCGCCCATTGACGTCAATAGTAACGCCA
ATAGGGACTTTCCATTGACGTCAATGGGTGGAGTATTTACGGTAAACTGCCCACTTGGCAGTACATCAAG
TGTATCATATGCCAAGTACGCCCCCTATTGACGTCAATGACGGTAAATGGCCCGCCTGGCATTGTGCCCA
GTACATGACCTTATGGGACTTTCCTACTTGGCAGTACATCTACGTATTAGTCATCGCTATTACCATGGTC
GAGGTGAGCCCCACGTTCTGCTTCACTCTCCCCATCTCCCCCCCCTCCCCACCCCCAATTTTGTATTTAT
TTATTTTTTAATTATTTTGTGCAGCGATGGGGGCGGGGGGGGGGGGGGGGCGCGCGCCAGGCGGGGCGGG
GCGGGGCAGGGGCGGGGCGGGGCGAGGCGAAAGGGCGGCGGCAGCCAATCAAGCGGCGCGCTCCGAAAGT
TTCCTTTTATGGCGAGGG
