>Addgene plasmid #82676 | p236_LTJ_sgRNAFoxp3sf/J | addgene partial sequence | sequence record 218029 | Addgene Partial NGS Result
GGGGCGGGGCGGGGCGAGGCGGAGAGGTGCGGCGGCAGCCAATCAGAGCGGCGCGCTCCGAAAGTTTCCT
TTTATGGCGAGGCGGCGGCGGCGGCGGCCCTATAAAAAGCGAAGCGCGCGGCGGGCGGGAGTCGCTGCGC
GCTGCCTTCGCCCCGTGCCCCGCTCCGCCGCCGCCTCGCGCCGCCCGCCCCGGCTCTGACTGACCGCGTT
ACTCCCACAGGTGAGCGGGCGGGACGGCCCTTCTCCTCCGGGCTGTAATTAGCTGAGCAAGAGGTAAGGG
TTTAAGGGATGGTTGGTTGGTGGGGTATTAATGTTTAATTACCTGGAGCACCTGCCTGAAATCACTTTTT
TTCAGGTTGGACCGGTGCCACCATGGACTATAAGGACCACGACGGAGACTACAAGGATCATGATATTGAT
TACAAAGACGATGACGATAAGATGGCCCCAAAGAAGAAGCGGAAGGTCGGTATCCACGGAGTCCCAGCAG
CCGACAAGAAGTACAGCATCGGCCTGGACATCGGCACCAACTCTGTGGGCTGGGCCGTGATCACCGACGA
GTACAAGGTGCCCAGCAAGAAATTCAAGGTGCTGGGCAACACCGACCGGCACAGCATCAAGAAGAACCTG
ATCGGAGCCCTGCTGTTCGACAGCGGCGAAACAGCCGAGGCCACCCGGCTGAAGAGAACCGCCAGAAGAA
GATACACCAGACGGAAGAACCGGATCTGCTATCTGCAAGAGATCTTCAGCAACGAGATGGCCAAGGTGGA
CGACAGCTTCTTCCACAGACTGGAAGAGTCCTTCCTGGTGGAAGAGGATAAGAAGCACGAGCGGCACCCC
ATCTTCGGCAACATCGTGGACGAGGTGGCCTACCACGAGAAGTACCCCACCATCTACCACCTGAGAAAGA
AACTGGTGGACAGCACCGACAAGGCCGACCTGCGGCTGATCTATCTGGCCCTGGCCCACATGATCAAGTT
CCGGGGCCACTTCCTGATCGAGGGCGACCTGAACCCCGACAACAGCGACGTGGACAAGCTGTTCATCCAG
CTGGTGCAGACCTACAACCAGCTGTTCGAGGAAAACCCCATCAACGCCAGCGGCGTGGACGCCAAGGCCA
TCCTGTCTGCCAGACTGAGCAAGAGCAGACGGCTGGAAAATCTGATCGCCCAGCTGCCCGGCGAGAAGAA
GAATGGCCTGTTCGGAAACCTGATTGCCCTGAGCCTGGGCCTGACCCCCAACTTCAAGAGCAACTTCGAC
CTGGCCGAGGATGCCAAACTGCAGCTGAGCAAGGACACCTACGACGACGACCTGGACAACCTGCTGGCCC
AGATCGGCGACCAGTACGCCGACCTGTTTCTGGCCGCCAAGAACCTGTCCGACGCCATCCTGCTGAGCGA
CATCCTGAGAGTGAACACCGAGATCACCAAGGCCCCCCTGAGCGCCTCTATGATCAAGAGATACGACGAG
CACCACCAGGACCTGACCCTGCTGAAAGCTCTCGTGCGGCAGCAGCTGCCTGAGAAGTACAAAGAGATTT
TCTTCGACCAGAGCAAGAACGGCTACGCCGGCTACATTGACGGCGGAGCCAGCCAGGAAGAGTTCTACAA
GTTCATCAAGCCCATCCTGGAAAAGATGGACGGCACCGAGGAACTGCTCGTGAAGCTGAACAGAGAGGAC
CTGCTGCGGAAGCAGCGGACCTTCGACAACGGCAGCATCCCCCACCAGATCCACCTGGGAGAGCTGCACG
CCATTCTGCGGCGGCAGGAAGATTTTTACCCATTCCTGAAGGACAACCGGGAAAAGATCGAGAAGATCCT
GACCTTCCGCATCCCCTACTACGTGGGCCCTCTGGCCAGGGGAAACAGCAGATTCGCCTGGATGACCAGA
AAGAGCGAGGAAACCATCACCCCCTGGAACTTCGAGGAAGTGGTGGACAAGGGCGCTTCCGCCCAGAGCT
TCATCGAGCGGATGACCAACTTCGATAAGAACCTGCCCAACGAGAAGGTGCTGCCCAAGCACAGCCTGCT
GTACGAGTACTTCACCGTGTATAACGAGCTGACCAAAGTGAAATACGTGACCGAGGGAATGAGAAAGCCC
GCCTTCCTGAGCGGCGAGCAGAAAAAGGCCATCGTGGACCTGCTGTTCAAGACCAACCGGAAAGTGACCG
TGAAGCAGCTGAAAGAGGACTACTTCAAGAAAATCGAGTGCTTCGACTCCGTGGAAATCTCCGGCGTGGA
AGATCGGTTCAACGCCTCCCTGGGCACATACCACGATCTGCTGAAAATTATCAAGGACAAGGACTTCCTG
GACAATGAGGAAAACGAGGACATTCTGGAAGATATCGTGCTGACCCTGACACTGTTTGAGGACAGAGAGA
TGATCGAGGAACGGCTGAAAACCTATGCCCACCTGTTCGACGACAAAGTGATGAAGCAGCTGAAGCGGCG
GAGATACACCGGCTGGGGCAGGCTGAGCCGGAAGCTGATCAACGGCATCCGGGACAAGCAGTCCGGCAAG
ACAATCCTGGATTTCCTGAAGTCCGACGGCTTCGCCAACAGAAACTTCATGCAGCTGATCCACGACGACA
GCCTGACCTTTAAAGAGGACATCCAGAAAGCCCAGGTGTCCGGCCAGGGCGATAGCCTGCACGAGCACAT
TGCCAATCTGGCCGGCAGCCCCGCCATTAAGAAGGGCATCCTGCAGACAGTGAAGGTGGTGGACGAGCTC
GTGAAAGTGATGGGCCGGCACAAGCCCGAGAACATCGTGATCGAAATGGCCAGAGAGAACCAGACCACCC
AGAAGGGACAGAAGAACAGCCGCGAGAGAATGAAGCGGATCGAAGAGGGCATCAAAGAGCTGGGCAGCCA
GATCCTGAAAGAACACCCCGTGGAAAACACCCAGCTGCAGAACGAGAAGCTGTACCTGTACTACCTGCAG
AATGGGCGGGATATGTACGTGGACCAGGAACTGGACATCAACCGGCTGTCCGACTACGATGTGGACCATA
TCGTGCCTCAGAGCTTTCTGAAGGACGACTCCATCGACAACAAGGTGCTGACCAGAAGCGACAAGAACCG
GGGCAAGAGCGACAACGTGCCCTCCGAAGAGGTCGTGAAGAAGATGAAGAACTACTGGCGGCAGCTGCTG
AACGCCAAGCTGATTACCCAGAGAAAGTTCGACAATCTGACCAAGGCCGAGAGAGGCGGCCTGAGCGAAC
TGGATAAGGCCGGCTTCATCAAGAGACAGCTGGTGGAAACCCGGCAGATCACAAAGCACGTGGCACAGAT
CCTGGACTCCCGGATGAACACTAAGTACGACGAGAATGACAAGCTGATCCGGGAAGTGAAAGTGATCACC
CTGAAGTCCAAGCTGGTGTCCGATTTCCGGAAGGATTTCCAGTTTTACAAAGTGCGCGAGATCAACAACT
ACCACCACGCCCACGACGCCTACCTGAACGCCGTCGTGGGAACCGCCCTGATCAAAAAGTACCCTAAGCT
GGAAAGCGAGTTCGTGTACGGCGACTACAAGGTGTACGACGTGCGGAAGATGATCGCCAAGAGCGAGCAG
GAAATCGGCAAGGCTACCGCCAAGTACTTCTTCTACAGCAACATCATGAACTTTTTCAAGACCGAGATTA
CCCTGGCCAACGGCGAGATCCGGAAGCGGCCTCTGATCGAGACAAACGGCGAAACCGGGGAGATCGTGTG
GGATAAGGGCCGGGATTTTGCCACCGTGCGGAAAGTGCTGAGCATGCCCCAAGTGAATATCGTGAAAAAG
ACCGAGGTGCAGACAGGCGGCTTCAGCAAAGAGTCTATCCTGCCCAAGAGGAACAGCGATAAGCTGATCG
CCAGAAAGAAGGACTGGGACCCTAAGAAGTACGGCGGCTTCGACAGCCCCACCGTGGCCTATTCTGTGCT
GGTGGTGGCCAAAGTGGAAAAGGGCAAGTCCAAGAAACTGAAGAGTGTGAAAGAGCTGCTGGGGATCACC
ATCATGGAAAGAAGCAGCTTCGAGAAGAATCCCATCGACTTTCTGGAAGCCAAGGGCTACAAAGAAGTGA
AAAAGGACCTGATCATCAAGCTGCCTAAGTACTCCCTGTTCGAGCTGGAAAACGGCCGGAAGAGAATGCT
GGCCTCTGCCGGCGAACTGCAGAAGGGAAACGAACTGGCCCTGCCCTCCAAATATGTGAACTTCCTGTAC
CTGGCCAGCCACTATGAGAAGCTGAAGGGCTCCCCCGAGGATAATGAGCAGAAACAGCTGTTTGTGGAAC
AGCACAAGCACTACCTGGACGAGATCATCGAGCAGATCAGCGAGTTCTCCAAGAGAGTGATCCTGGCCGA
CGCTAATCTGGACAAAGTGCTGTCCGCCTACAACAAGCACCGGGATAAGCCCATCAGAGAGCAGGCCGAG
AATATCATCCACCTGTTTACCCTGACCAATCTGGGAGCCCCTGCCGCCTTCAAGTACTTTGACACCACCA
TCGACCGGAAGAGGTACACCAGCACCAAAGAGGTGCTGGACGCCACCCTGATCCACCAGAGCATCACCGG
CCTGTACGAGACACGGATCGACCTGTCTCAGCTGGGAGGCGACAAAAGGCCGGCGGCCACGAAAAAGGCC
GGCCAGGCAAAAAAGAAAAAGGAATTCGGCAGTGGAGAGGGCAGAGGAAGTCTGCTAACATGCGGTGACG
TCGAGGAGAATCCTGGCCCAGTGAGCAAGGGCGAGGAGCTGTTCACCGGGGTGGTGCCCATCCTGGTCGA
GCTGGACGGCGACGTAAACGGCCACAAGTTCAGCGTGTCCGGCGAGGGCGAGGGCGATGCCACCTACGGC
AAGCTGACCCTGAAGTTCATCTGCACCACCGGCAAGCTGCCCGTGCCCTGGCCCACCCTCGTGACCACCC
TGACCTACGGCGTGCAGTGCTTCAGCCGCTACCCCGACCACATGAAGCAGCACGACTTCTTCAAGTCCGC
CATGCCCGAAGGCTACGTCCAGGAGCGCACCATCTTCTTCAAGGACGACGGCAACTACAAGACCCGCGCC
GAGGTGAAGTTCGAGGGCGACACCCTGGTGAACCGCATCGAGCTGAAGGGCATCGACTTCAAGGAGGACG
GCAACATCCTGGGGCACAAGCTGGAGTACAACTACAACAGCCACAACGTCTATATCATGGCCGACAAGCA
GAAGAACGGCATCAAGGTGAACTTCAAGATCCGCCACAACATCGAGGACGGCAGCGTGCAGCTCGCCGAC
CACTACCAGCAGAACACCCCCATCGGCGACGGCCCCGTGCTGCTGCCCGACAACCACTACCTGAGCACCC
AGTCCGCCCTGAGCAAAGACCCCAACGAGAAGCGCGATCACATGGTCCTGCTGGAGTTCGTGACCGCCGC
CGGGATCACTCTCGGCATGGACGAGCTGTACAAGGAATTCTAACTAGAGCTCGCTGATCAGCCTCGACTG
TGCCTTCTAGTTGCCAGCCATCTGTTGTTTGCCCCTCCCCCGTGCCTTCCTTGACCCTGGAAGGTGCCAC
TCCCACTGTCCTTTCCTAATAAAATGAGGAAATTGCATCGCATTGTCTGAGTAGGTGTCATTCTATTCTG
GGGGGTGGGGTGGGGCAGGACAGCAAGGGGGAGGATTGGGAAGAGAATAGCAGGCATGCTGGGGAGCGGC
CGCAGGAACCCCTAGTGATGGAGTTGGCCACTCCCTCTCTGCGCGCTCGCTCGCTCACTGAGGCCGGGCG
ACCAAAGGTCGCCCGACGCCCGGGCTTTGCCCGGGCGGCCTCAGTGAGCGAGCGAGCGCGCAGCTGCCTG
CAGGGGCGCCTGATGCGGTATTTTCTCCTTACGCATCTGTGCGGTATTTCACACCGCATA
[95 nt withheld, positions 5871-5965]
T
[46 nt withheld, positions 5967-6012]
C
[141 nt withheld, positions 6014-6154]
CCTTTGACGTTGGAGTCCACGTTCTTT
[37 nt withheld, positions 6182-6218]
ACTCTATCTCGGGCTATTCTTTTGATTTATAAGGGATTTTGCCGATTTCGGTCTATTGGTTAAAAAATGA
GCTGATTTAACAAAAATTTAACGCGAATTTTAACAAAATATTAACGTTTACAATTTTATGGTGCACTCTC
AGTACAATCTGCTCTGATGCCGCATAGTTAAGCCAGCCCCGACACCCGCCAACACCCGCTGACGCGCCCT
GACGGGCTTGTCTGCTCCCGGCATCCGCTTACAGACAAGCTGTGACCGTCTCCGGGAGCTGCATGTGTCA
GAGGTTTTCACCGTCATCACCGAAACGCGCGAGACGAAAGGGCCTCGTGATACGCCTATTTTTATAGGTT
AATGTCATGATAATAATGGTTTCTTAGACGTCAGGTGGCACTTTTCGGGGAAATGTGCGCGGAACCCCTA
TTTGTTTATTTTTCTAAATACATTCAAATATGTATCCGCTCATGAGACAATAACCCTGATAAATGCTTCA
ATAATATTGAAAAAGGAAGAGTATGAGTATTCAACATTTCCGTGTCGCCCTTATTCCCTTTTTTGCGGCA
TTTTGCCTTCCTGTTTTTGCTCACCCAGAAACGCTGGTGAAAGTAAAAGATGCTGAAGATCAGTTGGGTG
CACGAGTGGGTTACATCGAACTGGATCTCAACAGCGGTAAGATCCTTGAGAGTTTTCGCCCCGAAGAACG
TTTTCCAATGATGAGCACTTTTAAAGTTCTGCTATGTGGCGCGGTATTATCCCGTATTGACGCCGGGCAA
GAGCAACTCGGTCGCCGCATACACTATTCTCAGAATGACTTGGTTGAGTACTCACCAGTCACAGAAAAGC
ATCTTACGGATGGCATGACAGTAAGAGAATTATGCAGTGCTGCCATAACCATGAGTGATAACACTGCGGC
CAACTTACTTCTGACAACGATCGGAGGACCGAAGGAGCTAACCGCTTTTTTGCACAACATGGGGGATCAT
GTAACTCGCCTTGATCGTTGGGAACCGGAGCTGAATGAAGCCATACCAAACGACGAGCGTGACACCACGA
TGCCTGTAGCAATGGCAACAACGTTGCGCAAACTATTAACTGGCGAACTACTTACTCTAGCTTCCCGGCA
ACAATTAATAGACTGGATGGAGGCGGATAAAGTTGCAGGACCACTTCTGCGCTCGGCCCTTCCGGCTGGC
TGGTTTATTGCTGATAAATCTGGAGCCGGTGAGCGTGGAAGCCGCGGTATCATTGCAGCACTGGGGCCAG
ATGGTAAGCCCTCCCGTATCGTAGTTATCTACACGACGGGGAGTCAGGCAACTATGGATGAACGAAATAG
ACAGATCGCTGAGATAGGTGCCTCACTGATTAAGCATTGGTAACTGTCAGACCAAGTTTACTCATATATA
CTTTAGATTGATTTAAAACTTCATTTTTAATTTAAAAGGATCTAGGTGAAGATCCTTTTTGATAATCTCA
TGACCAAAATCCCTTAACGTGAGTTTTCGTTCCACTGAGCGTCAGACCCCGTAGAAAAGATCAAAGGATC
TTCTTGAGATCCTTTTTTTCTGCGCGTAATCTGCTGCTTGCAAACAAAAAAACCACCGCTACCAGCGGTG
GTTTGTTTGCCGGATCAAGAGCTACCAACTCTTTTTCCGAAGGTAACTGGCTTCAGCAGAGCGCAGATAC
CAAATACTGTTCTTCTAGTGTAGCCGTAGTTAGGCCACCACTTCAAGAACTCTGTAGCACCGCCTACATA
CCTCGCTCTGCTAATCCTGTTACCAGTGGCTGCTGCCAGTGGCGATAAGTCGTGTCTTACCGGGTTGGAC
TCAAGACGATAGTTACCGGATAAGGCGCAGCGGTCGGGCTGAACGGGGGGTTCGTGCACACAGCCCAGCT
TGGAGCGAACGACCTACACCGAACTGAGATACCTACAGCGTGAGCTATGAGAAAGCGCCACGCTTCCCGA
AGGGAGAAAGGCGGACAGGTATCCGGTAAGCGGCAGGGTCGGAACAGGAGAGCGCACGAGGGAGCTTCCA
GGGGGAAACGCCTGGTATCTTTATAGTCCTGTCGGGTTTCGCCACCTCTGACTTGAGCGTCGATTTTTGT
GATGCTCGTCAGGGGGGCGGAGCCTATGGAAAAACGCCAGCAACGCGGCCTTTTTACGGTTCCTGGCCTT
TTGCTGGCCTTTTGCTCACATGTGAGGGCCTATTTCCCATGATTCCTTCATATTTGCATATACGATACAA
GGCTGTTAGAGAGATAATTGGAATTAATTTGACTGTAAACACAAAGATATTAGTACAAAATACGTGACGT
AGAAAGTAATAATTTCTTGGGTAGTTTGCAGTTTTAAAATTATGTTTTAAAATGGACTATCATATGCTTA
CCGTAACTTGAAAGTATTTCGATTTCTTGGCTTTATATATCTTGTGGAAAGGACGAAACACCGAGAGCTC
TTTTGTCCATTGGTTTTAGAGCTAGAAATAGCAAGTTAAAATAAGGCTAGTCCGTTATCAACTTGAAAAA
GTGGCACCGAGTCGGTGCTTTTTTGTTTTAGAGCTAGAAATAGCAAGTTAAAATAAGGCTAGTCCGTTTT
TAGCGCGTGCGCCAATTCTGCAGACAAATGGCTCTAGAGGTACCCGTTACATAACTTACGGTAAATGGCC
CGCCTGGCTGACCGCCCAACGACCCCCGCCCATTGACGTCAATAGTAACGCCAATAGGGACTTTCCATTG
ACGTCAATGGGTGGAGTATTTACGGTAAACTGCCCACTTGGCAGTACATCAAGTGTATCATATGCCAAGT
ACGCCCCCTATTGACGTCAATGACGGTAAATGGCCCGCCTGGCATTGTGCCCAGTACATGACCTTATGGG
ACTTTCCTACTTGGCAGTACATCTACGTATTAGTCATCGCTATTACCATGGTCGAGGTGAGCCCCACGTT
CTGCTTCACTCTCCCCATCTCCCCCCCCTCCCCACCCCCAATTTTGTATTTATTTATTTTTTAATTATTT
TGTGCAGCGATGGGGGCGGGGGGGGGGG
